Addgene plasmid #119782: pET-mKelly1
Purpose: Expresses mKelly1 tagged N-terminally with an MHHHHHHGSG tag
Depositing lab: Stephen Mayo. Depositing organization: California Institute of Technology. Publication: Monomerization of far-red fluorescent proteins. Wannier TM, Gillespie SK, Hutchins N, McIsaac RS, Wu SY, Shen Y, Campbell RE, Brown KS, Mayo SL. Proc Natl Acad Sci U S A. 2018 Nov 27;115(48):E11294-E11301. doi: 10.1073/pnas.1807449115. Epub 2018 Nov 13. PubMed 30425172.
Backbone
  Vector backbone: pET-53-DEST
  Backbone size w/o insert (bp): 5153
  Total vector size (bp): 5810
  Vector type: Bacterial Expression
Growth in bacteria
  Bacterial resistance: Ampicillin, 100 μg/mL
  Growth temperature: 37°C
  Growth strain: DH5alpha
  Copy number: High Copy
Gene/Insert
  Gene/Insert name: mKelly1
  Species: Synthetic
  Insert size (bp): 657
  GenBank ID: MK040731
  Promoter: T7
  Tag / fusion protein: 6xHis tag (N terminal on insert)
  Cloning method: Gibson Cloning
  Sequencing primers: 5′ T7; 3′ T7-term
Terms and licenses: Academic/Nonprofit Terms; Industry Terms: Not Available to Industry
How to cite: pET-mKelly1 was a gift from Stephen Mayo (Addgene plasmid # 119782 ; http://n2t.net/addgene:119782 ; RRID:Addgene_119782)
