[The description below was written by a language model from this plasmid's Addgene catalogue record and the feature table of its GenBank file.]
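Description:
pET-mKelly1 is a bacterial expression plasmid built on the pET-53-DEST backbone for producing mKelly1, a synthetic fluorescent protein that comes from work on monomerizing far-red fluorescent proteins. The total size is about 5.8 kb, with a 657 bp insert introduced by Gibson assembly. The plasmid replicates in E. coli from a ColE1/pBR322-type origin and is selected with ampicillin through the bla (beta-lactamase) gene. The catalogue lists it as high copy, although the feature tables also annotate the rop gene and the pBR322 bom region, elements normally associated with lower copy number. An f1 origin is present as well, which allows single-stranded DNA production.

Expression is driven by a T7 promoter immediately followed by a lac operator, with the strong ribosome binding site from T7 gene 10 and a T7 terminator downstream. The plasmid carries its own lacI gene and promoter, so transcription is repressed until it is relieved with IPTG or lactose. It also requires a host that supplies T7 RNA polymerase. The coding region opens with a short N-terminal leader containing a 6xHis tag and a Gly-Ser-Gly linker, fused directly to mKelly1, which allows metal-affinity purification. The mKelly1 coding sequence is not annotated as a feature, but it falls in the interval between the His tag and the terminator region. A backbone-derived Strep-Tag II sequence is annotated downstream of the insert. The record describes only the N-terminal tag, so it does not establish whether this element is translated as part of the protein.

Two sequence records are held, of 5810 and 5807 bp. They differ by three bases and in their start coordinate, but they show the same feature set. The construct is suited to recombinant production and purification of mKelly1 for in vitro characterization.
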