LOCUS       Exported 5810 bp ds-DNA circular SYN 12-MAY-2021
DEFINITION  Expresses mKelly1 tagged N-terminally with an MHHHHHHGSG tag.
ACCESSION   .
VERSION     .
KEYWORDS    pET-mKelly1
SOURCE      synthetic DNA construct
  ORGANISM  synthetic DNA construct
REFERENCE   1 (bases 1 to 5810)
  AUTHORS   Wannier TM, Gillespie SK, Hutchins N, McIsaac RS, Wu SY, Shen Y,
            Campbell RE, Brown KS, Mayo SL
  TITLE     Monomerization of far-red fluorescent proteins.
  JOURNAL   Proc Natl Acad Sci U S A. 2018 Nov 27;115(48):E11294-E11301. doi:
            10.1073/pnas.1807449115. Epub 2018 Nov 13.
  PUBMED    30425172
REFERENCE   2 (bases 1 to 5810)
  AUTHORS   .
  TITLE     Direct Submission
  JOURNAL   Exported May 12, 2021 from SnapGene Server 1.1.58
            http://www.snapgene.com
FEATURES             Location/Qualifiers
     source          1..5810
                     /organism="synthetic DNA construct"
                     /mol_type="other DNA"
     rep_origin      12..467
                     /direction=RIGHT
                     /label=f1 ori
                     /note="f1 bacteriophage origin of replication; arrow
                     indicates direction of (+) strand synthesis"
     primer_bind     complement(99..118)
                     /label=F1ori-R
                     /note="F1 origin, reverse primer"
     primer_bind     309..330
                     /label=F1ori-F
                     /note="F1 origin, forward primer"
     CDS             complement(582..1442)
                     /codon_start=1
                     /gene="bla"
                     /product="beta-lactamase"
                     /label=AmpR
                     /note="confers resistance to ampicillin, carbenicillin, and
                     related antibiotics"
                     /translation="MSIQHFRVALIPFFAAFCLPVFAHPETLVKVKDAEDQLGARVGYI
                     ELDLNSGKILESFRPEERFPMMSTFKVLLCGAVLSRIDAGQEQLGRRIHYSQNDLVEYS
                     PVTEKHLTDGMTVRELCSAAITMSDNTAANLLLTTIGGPKELTAFLHNMGDHVTRLDRW
                     EPELNEAIPNDERDTTMPVAMATTLRKLLTGELLTLASRQQLIDWMEADKVAGPLLRSA
                     LPAGWFIADKSGAGERGSRGIIAALGPDGKPSRIVVIYTTGSQATMDERNRQIAEIGAS
                     LIKHW"
     primer_bind     1205..1224
                     /label=Amp-R
                     /note="Ampicillin resistance gene, reverse primer"
     promoter        complement(1443..1535)
                     /gene="bla"
                     /label=AmpR promoter
     rep_origin      1616..2204
                     /direction=RIGHT
                     /label=ori
                     /note="high-copy-number ColE1/pMB1/pBR322/pUC origin of
                     replication"
     primer_bind     2105..2124
                     /label=pBR322ori-F
                     /note="pBR322 origin, forward primer"
     primer_bind     2358..2375
                     /label=L4440
                     /note="L4440 vector, forward primer"
     misc_feature    2390..2532
                     /label=bom
                     /note="basis of mobility region from pBR322"
     primer_bind     complement(2458..2477)
                     /label=pRS-marker
                     /note="pRS vectors, use to sequence yeast selectable
                     marker"
     primer_bind     2618..2640
                     /label=pGEX 3'
                     /note="pGEX vectors, reverse primer"
     CDS             complement(2634..2825)
                     /codon_start=1
                     /gene="rop"
                     /product="Rop protein, which maintains plasmids at low copy
                     number"
                     /label=rop
                     /translation="MTKQEKTALNMARFIRSQTLTLLEKLNELDADEQADICESLHDHA
                     DELYRSCLARFGDDGENL"
     CDS             complement(3397..4479)
                     /codon_start=1
                     /gene="lacI"
                     /product="lac repressor"
                     /label=lacI
                     /note="The lac repressor binds to the lac operator to
                     inhibit transcription in E. coli. This inhibition can be
                     relieved by adding lactose or
                     isopropyl-beta-D-thiogalactopyranoside (IPTG)."
                     /translation="MKPVTLYDVAEYAGVSYQTVSRVVNQASHVSAKTREKVEAAMAEL
                     NYIPNRVAQQLAGKQSLLIGVATSSLALHAPSQIVAAIKSRADQLGASVVVSMVERSGV
                     EACKAAVHNLLAQRVSGLIINYPLDDQDAIAVEAACTNVPALFLDVSDQTPINSIIFSH
                     EDGTRLGVEHLVALGHQQIALLAGPLSSVSARLRLAGWHKYLTRNQIQPIAEREGDWSA
                     MSGFQQTMQMLNEGIVPTAMLVANDQMALGAMRAITESGLRVGADISVVGYDDTEDSSC
                     YIPPLTTIKQDFRLLGQTSVDRLLQLSQGQAVKGNQLLPVSLVKRKTTLAPNTQTASPR
                     ALADSLMQLARQVSRLESGQ"
     primer_bind     4441..4460
                     /label=LacI-R
                     /note="LacI, reverse primer"
     promoter        complement(4480..4557)
                     /gene="lacI"
                     /label=lacI promoter
     primer_bind     4763..4782
                     /label=pBRrevBam
                     /note="pBR322 vectors, tet region, downstream of BamHI,
                     reverse primer"
     primer_bind     4870..4889
                     /label=T7
                     /note="T7 promoter, forward primer"
     promoter        4870..4888
                     /label=T7 promoter
                     /note="promoter for bacteriophage T7 RNA polymerase"
     protein_bind    4889..4913
                     /label=lac operator
                     /bound_moiety="lac repressor encoded by lacI"
                     /note="The lac repressor binds to the lac operator to
                     inhibit transcription in E. coli. This inhibition can be
                     relieved by adding lactose or
                     isopropyl-beta-D-thiogalactopyranoside (IPTG)."
     RBS             4928..4950
                     /note="efficient ribosome binding site from bacteriophage
                     T7 gene 10 (Olins and Rangwala, 1989)"
     CDS             4960..4977
                     /codon_start=1
                     /product="6xHis affinity tag"
                     /label=6xHis
                     /translation="HHHHHH"
     CDS             5674..5697
                     /codon_start=1
                     /product="peptide that binds Strep-Tactin(R), an engineered
                     form of streptavidin"
                     /label=Strep-Tag II
                     /translation="WSHPQFEK"
     primer_bind     complement(5724..5742)
                     /label=T7 Term
                     /note="T7 terminator, reverse primer"
     terminator      5738..5785
                     /label=T7 terminator
                     /note="transcription terminator for bacteriophage T7 RNA
                     polymerase"
ORIGIN
        1 tggcgaatgg gnnnnnnnnn nnnnnnnnnn nnnnnnnnnn nnnnnnnnnn nnnnnnnnnn
       61 nnnnnnnnnn nnnnnnnnnn nnnnnnnnnn nnnnnnnnnn nnnnnnnnnn nnnnnnnnnn
      121 nnnnnnnnnn nnnnncnnnn nnnnnnnnnn nnnnnnnnnn nnnnnnnnnn nnnnnnnnnn
      181 nnnnnnnnnn nnnnnnnnnn nnnnnnnnnn nnnnnnnnnn nnnnnnnann nnnnnnnnnn
      241 nnnnnnnnnn nnnnnnnnnn nnnnnnnnnn nnnnnnncct ttgacgttgg agtccacgtt
      301 ctttaatagt ggactcttgt tccaaactgg aacaacactc aaccctatct cggtctattc
      361 ttttgattta taagggattt tgccgatttc ggcctattgg ttaaaaaatg agctgattta
      421 acaaaaattt aacgcgaatt ttaacaaaat attaacgttt acaatttctg gcggcacgat
      481 ggcatgagat tatcaaaaag gatcttcacc tagatccttt taaattaaaa atgaagtttt
      541 aaatcaatct aaagtatata tgagtaaact tggtctgaca gttaccaatg cttaatcagt
      601 gaggcaccta tctcagcgat ctgtctattt cgttcatcca tagttgcctg actccccgtc
      661 gtgtagataa ctacgatacg ggagggctta ccatctggcc ccagtgctgc aatgataccg
      721 cgagacccac gctcaccggc tccagattta tcagcaataa accagccagc cggaagggcc
      781 gagcgcagaa gtggtcctgc aactttatcc gcctccatcc agtctattaa ttgttgccgg
      841 gaagctagag taagtagttc gccagttaat agtttgcgca acgttgttgc cattgctaca
      901 ggcatcgtgg tgtcacgctc gtcgtttggt atggcttcat tcagctccgg ttcccaacga
      961 tcaaggcgag ttacatgatc ccccatgttg tgcaaaaaag cggttagctc cttcggtcct
     1021 ccgatcgttg tcagaagtaa gttggccgca gtgttatcac tcatggttat ggcagcactg
     1081 cataattctc ttactgtcat gccatccgta agatgctttt ctgtgactgg tgagtactca
     1141 accaagtcat tctgagaata gtgtatgcgg cgaccgagtt gctcttgccc ggcgtcaata
     1201 cgggataata ccgcgccaca tagcagaact ttaaaagtgc tcatcattgg aaaacgttct
     1261 tcggggcgaa aactctcaag gatcttaccg ctgttgagat ccagttcgat gtaacccact
     1321 cgtgcaccca actgatcttc agcatctttt actttcacca gcgtttctgg gtgagcaaaa
     1381 acaggaaggc aaaatgccgc aaaaaaggga ataagggcga cacggaaatg ttgaatactc
     1441 atactcttcc tttttcaatc atgattgaag catttatcag ggttattgtc tcatgagcgg
     1501 atacatattt gaatgtattt agaaaaataa acaaataggt catgaccaaa atcccttaac
     1561 gtgagttttc gttccactga gcgtcagacc ccgtagaaaa gatcaaagga tcttcttgag
     1621 atcctttttt tctgcgcgta atctgctgct tgcaaacaaa aaaaccaccg ctaccagcgg
     1681 tggtttgttt gccggatcaa gagctaccaa ctctttttcc gaaggtaact ggcttcagca
     1741 gagcgcagat accaaatact gtccttctag tgtagccgta gttaggccac cacttcaaga
     1801 actctgtagc accgcctaca tacctcgctc tgctaatcct gttaccagtg gctgctgcca
     1861 gtggcgataa gtcgtgtctt accgggttgg actcaagacg atagttaccg gataaggcgc
     1921 agcggtcggg ctgaacgggg ggttcgtgca cacagcccag cttggagcga acgacctaca
     1981 ccgaactgag atacctacag cgtgagctat gagaaagcgc cacgcttccc gaagggagaa
     2041 aggcggacag gtatccggta agcggcaggg tcggaacagg agagcgcacg agggagcttc
     2101 cagggggaaa cgcctggtat ctttatagtc ctgtcgggtt tcgccacctc tgacttgagc
     2161 gtcgattttt gtgatgctcg tcaggggggc ggagcctatg gaaaaacgcc agcaacgcgg
     2221 cctttttacg gttcctggcc ttttgctggc cttttgctca catgttcttt cctgcgttat
     2281 cccctgattc tgtggataac cgtattaccg cctttgagtg agctgatacc gctcgccgca
     2341 gccgaacgac cgagcgcagc gagtcagtga gcgaggaagc ggaagagcgc ctgatgcggt
     2401 attttctcct tacgcatctg tgcggtattt cacaccgcat atatggtgca ctctcagtac
     2461 aatctgctct gatgccgcat agttaagcca gtatacactc cgctatcgct acgtgactgg
     2521 gtcatggctg cgccccgaca cccgccaaca cccgctgacg cgccctgacg ggcttgtctg
     2581 ctcccggcat ccgcttacag acaagctgtg accgtctccg ggagctgcat gtgtcagagg
     2641 ttttcaccgt catcaccgaa acgcgcgagg cagctgcggt aaagctcatc agcgtggtcg
     2701 tgaagcgatt cacagatgtc tgcctgttca tccgcgtcca gctcgttgag tttctccaga
     2761 agcgttaatg tctggcttct gataaagcgg gccatgttaa gggcggtttt ttcctgtttg
     2821 gtcactgatg cctccgtgta agggggattt ctgttcatgg gggtaatgat accgatgaaa
     2881 cgagagagga tgctcacgat acgggttact gatgatgaac atgcccggtt actggaacgt
     2941 tgtgagggta aacaactggc ggtatggatg cggcgggacc agagaaaaat cactcagggt
     3001 caatgccagc gcttcgttaa tacagatgta ggtgttccac agggtagcca gcagcatcct
     3061 gcgatgcaga tccggaacat aatggtgcag ggcgctgact tccgcgtttc cagactttac
     3121 gaaacacgga aaccgaagac cattcatgtt gttgctcagg tcgcagacgt tttgcagcag
     3181 cagtcgcttc acgttcgctc gcgtatcggt gattcattct gctaaccagt aaggcaaccc
     3241 cgccagccta gccgggtcct caacgacagg agcacgatca tgctagtcat gccccgcgcc
     3301 caccggaagg agctgactgg gttgaaggct ctcaagggca tcggtcgaga tcccggtgcc
     3361 taatgagtga gctaacttac attaattgcg ttgcgctcac tgcccgcttt ccagtcggga
     3421 aacctgtcgt gccagctgca ttaatgaatc ggccaacgcg cggggagagg cggtttgcgt
     3481 attgggcgcc agggtggttt ttcttttcac cagtgagacg ggcaacagct gattgccctt
     3541 caccgcctgg ccctgagaga gttgcagcaa gcggtccacg ctggtttgcc ccagcaggcg
     3601 aaaatcctgt ttgatggtgg ttaacggcgg gatataacat gagctgtctt cggtatcgtc
     3661 gtatcccact accgagatgt ccgcaccaac gcgcagcccg gactcggtaa tggcgcgcat
     3721 tgcgcccagc gccatctgat cgttggcaac cagcatcgca gtgggaacga tgccctcatt
     3781 cagcatttgc atggtttgtt gaaaaccgga catggcactc cagtcgcctt cccgttccgc
     3841 tatcggctga atttgattgc gagtgagata tttatgccag ccagccagac gcagacgcgc
     3901 cgagacagaa cttaatgggc ccgctaacag cgcgatttgc tggtgaccca atgcgaccag
     3961 atgctccacg cccagtcgcg taccgtcttc atgggagaaa ataatactgt tgatgggtgt
     4021 ctggtcagag acatcaagaa ataacgccgg aacattagtg caggcagctt ccacagcaat
     4081 ggcatcctgg tcatccagcg gatagttaat gatcagccca ctgacgcgtt gcgcgagaag
     4141 attgtgcacc gccgctttac aggcttcgac gccgcttcgt tctaccatcg acaccaccac
     4201 gctggcaccc agttgatcgg cgcgagattt aatcgccgcg acaatttgcg acggcgcgtg
     4261 cagggccaga ctggaggtgg caacgccaat cagcaacgac tgtttgcccg ccagttgttg
     4321 tgccacgcgg ttgggaatgt aattcagctc cgccatcgcc gcttccactt tttcccgcgt
     4381 tttcgcagaa acgtggctgg cctggttcac cacgcgggaa acggtctgat aagagacacc
     4441 ggcatactct gcgacatcgt ataacgttac tggtttcaca ttcaccaccc tgaattgact
     4501 ctcttccggg cgctatcatg ccataccgcg aaaggttttg cgccattcga tggtgtccgg
     4561 gatctcgacg ctctccctta tgcgactcct gcattaggaa gcagcccagt agtaggttga
     4621 ggccgttgag caccgccgcc gcaaggaatg gtgcatgcaa ggagatggcg cccaacagtc
     4681 ccccggccac ggggcctgcc accataccca cgccgaaaca agcgctcatg agcccgaagt
     4741 ggcgagcccg atcttcccca tcggtgatgt cggcgatata ggcgccagca accgcacctg
     4801 tggcgccggt gatgccggcc acgatgcgtc cggcgtagag gatcgagatc gatctcgatc
     4861 ccgcgaaatt aatacgactc actatagggg aattgtgagc ggataacaat tcccctctag
     4921 aaataatttt gtttaacttt aagaaggaga tataccatgc accatcatca ccaccacggt
     4981 tctggtgaac tgattaaaga aaacatgcgt atgaaactgt acatggaagg taccgttggc
     5041 aaccatcact tcaaatgcac cgcggaaggt gagggtaaac cgtacgaagg cacccagacc
     5101 cagcgtatta aagttgttga aggtggtccg ctgccgttcg cgttcgacat cctggcgacc
     5161 tgcttcatgt atggttctaa aacttttatc aaccaccctc agggtatccc ggacttcttc
     5221 aaacagtctt tcccagaagg tttcacctgg gaacgtgtta ccacctacga agacggcggt
     5281 gttctgaccg ttacccagga cacctctctg caggacggtt acctgatcta caacgttaaa
     5341 ctgcgtggtg ttaacttccc gtctaacggc cctgttatgc agaaaaagac tctgggttgg
     5401 gaaccgacca ccgagacact ggtcccggtt gacggtggcc tggtgggtag atgtgatatg
     5461 gcgctgcgtc tggttggtgg cggtcacctg aagtgcaatc tgaaaaccac gtatcgttcc
     5521 aaaaaaccag cgaaaaacct gaagatgccg ggtaagtacc aggttgaccg taagctggag
     5581 cgtatcaaag aggcggacaa cgaaacctac gttgaacagc acgaagttgc ggttgcgaga
     5641 taatgagctt tcttgtacaa agtggtttcc gcttggagcc acccgcagtt cgaaaagtaa
     5701 gtgattaacc taggctgctg ccaccgctga gcaataacta gcataacccc ttggggcctc
     5761 taaacgggtc ttgaggggtt ttttgctgaa aggaggaact atatccggat
//
