LOCUS       Exported 5807 bp ds-DNA circular SYN 12-MAY-2021
DEFINITION  Expresses mKelly1 tagged N-terminally with an MHHHHHHGSG tag.
ACCESSION   .
VERSION     .
KEYWORDS    pET-mKelly1
SOURCE      synthetic DNA construct
  ORGANISM  synthetic DNA construct
REFERENCE   1 (bases 1 to 5807)
  AUTHORS   Wannier TM, Gillespie SK, Hutchins N, McIsaac RS, Wu SY, Shen Y,
            Campbell RE, Brown KS, Mayo SL
  TITLE     Monomerization of far-red fluorescent proteins.
  JOURNAL   Proc Natl Acad Sci U S A. 2018 Nov 27;115(48):E11294-E11301. doi:
            10.1073/pnas.1807449115. Epub 2018 Nov 13.
  PUBMED    30425172
REFERENCE   2 (bases 1 to 5807)
  AUTHORS   .
  TITLE     Direct Submission
  JOURNAL   Exported May 12, 2021 from SnapGene Server 1.1.58
            http://www.snapgene.com
FEATURES             Location/Qualifiers
     source          1..5807
                     /organism="synthetic DNA construct"
                     /mol_type="other DNA"
     primer_bind     550..569
                     /label=LacI-R
                     /note="LacI, reverse primer"
     promoter        complement(589..666)
                     /gene="lacI"
                     /label=lacI promoter
     primer_bind     872..891
                     /label=pBRrevBam
                     /note="pBR322 vectors, tet region, downstream of BamHI,
                     reverse primer"
     primer_bind     979..998
                     /label=T7
                     /note="T7 promoter, forward primer"
     promoter        979..997
                     /label=T7 promoter
                     /note="promoter for bacteriophage T7 RNA polymerase"
     protein_bind    998..1022
                     /label=lac operator
                     /bound_moiety="lac repressor encoded by lacI"
                     /note="The lac repressor binds to the lac operator to
                     inhibit transcription in E. coli. This inhibition can be
                     relieved by adding lactose or
                     isopropyl-beta-D-thiogalactopyranoside (IPTG)."
     RBS             1037..1059
                     /note="efficient ribosome binding site from bacteriophage
                     T7 gene 10 (Olins and Rangwala, 1989)"
     CDS             1069..1086
                     /codon_start=1
                     /product="6xHis affinity tag"
                     /label=6xHis
                     /translation="HHHHHH"
     CDS             1783..1806
                     /codon_start=1
                     /product="peptide that binds Strep-Tactin(R), an engineered
                     form of streptavidin"
                     /label=Strep-Tag II
                     /translation="WSHPQFEK"
     primer_bind     complement(1833..1851)
                     /label=T7 Term
                     /note="T7 terminator, reverse primer"
     terminator      1847..1894
                     /label=T7 terminator
                     /note="transcription terminator for bacteriophage T7 RNA
                     polymerase"
     rep_origin      1931..2386
                     /direction=RIGHT
                     /label=f1 ori
                     /note="f1 bacteriophage origin of replication; arrow
                     indicates direction of (+) strand synthesis"
     primer_bind     complement(2018..2037)
                     /label=F1ori-R
                     /note="F1 origin, reverse primer"
     primer_bind     2228..2249
                     /label=F1ori-F
                     /note="F1 origin, forward primer"
     CDS             complement(2501..3361)
                     /codon_start=1
                     /gene="bla"
                     /product="beta-lactamase"
                     /label=AmpR
                     /note="confers resistance to ampicillin, carbenicillin, and
                     related antibiotics"
                     /translation="MSIQHFRVALIPFFAAFCLPVFAHPETLVKVKDAEDQLGARVGYI
                     ELDLNSGKILESFRPEERFPMMSTFKVLLCGAVLSRIDAGQEQLGRRIHYSQNDLVEYS
                     PVTEKHLTDGMTVRELCSAAITMSDNTAANLLLTTIGGPKELTAFLHNMGDHVTRLDRW
                     EPELNEAIPNDERDTTMPVAMATTLRKLLTGELLTLASRQQLIDWMEADKVAGPLLRSA
                     LPAGWFIADKSGAGERGSRGIIAALGPDGKPSRIVVIYTTGSQATMDERNRQIAEIGAS
                     LIKHW"
     primer_bind     3124..3143
                     /label=Amp-R
                     /note="Ampicillin resistance gene, reverse primer"
     promoter        complement(3362..3454)
                     /gene="bla"
                     /label=AmpR promoter
     rep_origin      3535..4123
                     /direction=RIGHT
                     /label=ori
                     /note="high-copy-number ColE1/pMB1/pBR322/pUC origin of
                     replication"
     primer_bind     4024..4043
                     /label=pBR322ori-F
                     /note="pBR322 origin, forward primer"
     primer_bind     4277..4294
                     /label=L4440
                     /note="L4440 vector, forward primer"
     misc_feature    4309..4448
                     /label=bom
                     /note="basis of mobility region from pBR322"
     primer_bind     complement(4374..4393)
                     /label=pRS-marker
                     /note="pRS vectors, use to sequence yeast selectable
                     marker"
     primer_bind     4534..4556
                     /label=pGEX 3'
                     /note="pGEX vectors, reverse primer"
     CDS             complement(4550..4741)
                     /codon_start=1
                     /gene="rop"
                     /product="Rop protein, which maintains plasmids at low copy
                     number"
                     /label=rop
                     /translation="MTKQEKTALNMARFIRSQTLTLLEKLNELDADEQADICESLHDHA
                     DELYRSCLARFGDDGENL"
     CDS             complement(5313..588)
                     /codon_start=1
                     /gene="lacI"
                     /product="lac repressor"
                     /label=lacI
                     /note="The lac repressor binds to the lac operator to
                     inhibit transcription in E. coli. This inhibition can be
                     relieved by adding lactose or
                     isopropyl-beta-D-thiogalactopyranoside (IPTG)."
                     /translation="MKPVTLYDVAEYAGVSYQTVSRVVNQASHVSAKTREKVEAAMAEL
                     NYIPNRVAQQLAGKQSLLIGVATSSLALHAPSQIVAAIKSRADQLGASVVVSMVERSGV
                     EACKAAVHNLLAQRVSGLIINYPLDDQDAIAVEAACTNVPALFLDVSDQTPINSIIFSH
                     EDGTRLGVEHLVALGHQQIALLAGPLSSVSARLRLAGWHKYLTRNQIQPIAEREGDWSA
                     MSGFQQTMQMLNEGIVPTAMLVANDQMALGAMRAITESGLRVGADISVVGYDDTEYSSC
                     YIPPLTTIKQDFRLLGQTSVDRLLQLSQGQAVKGNQLLPVSLVKRKTTLAPNTQTASPR
                     ALADSLMQLARQVSRLESGQ"
ORIGIN
        1 cagacgcgcc gagacagaac ttaatgggcc cgctaacagc gcgatttgct ggtgacccaa
       61 tgcgaccaga tgctccacgc ccagtcgcgt accgtcttca tgggagaaaa taatactgtt
      121 gatgggtgtc tggtcagaga catcaagaaa taacgccgga acattagtgc aggcagcttc
      181 cacagcaatg gcatcctggt catccagcgg atagttaatg atcagcccac tgacgcgttg
      241 cgcgagaaga ttgtgcaccg ccgctttaca ggcttcgacg ccgcttcgtt ctaccatcga
      301 caccaccacg ctggcaccca gttgatcggc gcgagattta atcgccgcga caatttgcga
      361 cggcgcgtgc agggccagac tggaggtggc aacgccaatc agcaacgact gtttgcccgc
      421 cagttgttgt gccacgcggt tgggaatgta attcagctcc gccatcgccg cttccacttt
      481 ttcccgcgtt ttcgcagaaa cgtggctggc ctggttcacc acgcgggaaa cggtctgata
      541 agagacaccg gcatactctg cgacatcgta taacgttact ggtttcacat tcaccaccct
      601 gaattgactc tcttccgggc gctatcatgc cataccgcga aaggttttgc gccattcgat
      661 ggtgtccggg atctcgacgc tctcccttat gcgactcctg cattaggaag cagcccagta
      721 gtaggttgag gccgttgagc accgccaccg caaggaatgg tgcatgcaag gagatggcgc
      781 ccaacagtcc cccggccacg gggcctgcca ccatacccac gccgaaacaa gcgctcatga
      841 gcccgaagtg gcgagcccga tcttccccat aggtgatgtc ggcgatatag gcgccagcaa
      901 ccgcacctgt ggcgccggtg atgccggcca cgatgcgtcc ggcgtagagg atcgagatcg
      961 atctcgatcc cgcgaaatta atacgactca ctatagggga attgtgagcg gataacaatt
     1021 cccctctaga aataattttg tttaacttta agaaggagat ataccatgca ccatcatcac
     1081 caccacggtt ctggtgaact gattaaagaa aacatgcgta tgaaactgta catggaaggt
     1141 accgttggca accatcactt caaatgcacc gcggaaggtg agggtaaacc gtacgaaggc
     1201 acccagaccc agcgtattaa agttgttgaa ggtggtccgc tgccgttcgc gttcgacatc
     1261 ctggcgacct gcttcatgta tggttctaaa acttttatca accaccctca gggtatcccg
     1321 gacttcttca aacagtcttt cccagaaggt ttcacctggg aacgtgttac cacctacgaa
     1381 gacggcggtg ttctgaccgt tacccaggac acctctctgc aggacggtta cctgatctac
     1441 aacgttaaac tgcgtggtgt taacttcccg tctaacggcc ctgttatgca gaaaaagact
     1501 ctgggttggg aaccgaccac cgagacactg gtcccggttg acggtggcct ggtgggtaga
     1561 tgtgatatgg cgctgcgtct ggttggtggc ggtcacctga agtgcaatct gaaaaccacg
     1621 tatcgttcca aaaaaccagc gaaaaacctg aagatgccgg gtaagtacca ggttgaccgt
     1681 aagctggagc gtatcaaaga ggcggacaac gaaacctacg ttgaacagca cgaagttgcg
     1741 gttgcgagat aatgagcttt cttgtacaaa gtggtttccg cttggagcca cccgcagttc
     1801 gaaaagtaag tgattaacct aggctgctgc caccgctgag caataactag cataacccct
     1861 tggggcctct aaacgggtct tgaggggttt tttgctgaaa ggaggaacta tatccggatt
     1921 ggcgaatggg nnnnnnnnnn nnnnnnnnnn nnnnnnnnnn nnnnnnnnnn nnnnnnnnnn
     1981 nnnnnnnnnn nnnnnnnnnn nnnnnnnnnn nnnnnnnnnn nnnnnnnnnn nnnnnnnnnn
     2041 nnnnnnnnnn nnnncnnnnn nnnnnnnnnn nnnnnnnnnn nnnnnnnnnn nnnnnnnnnn
     2101 nnnnnnnnnn nnnnnnnnnn nnnnnnnnnn nnnnnnnnnn nnnnnnannn nnnnnnnnnn
     2161 nnnnnnnnnn nnnnnnnnnn nnnnnnnnnn nnnnnncctt tgacgttgga gtccacgttc
     2221 tttaatagtg gactcttgtt ccaaactgga acaacactca accctatctc ggtctattct
     2281 tttgatttat aagggatttt gccgatttcg gcctattggt taaaaaatga gctgatttaa
     2341 caaaaattta acgcgaattt taacaaaata ttaacgttta caatttctgg cggcacgatg
     2401 gcatgagatt atcaaaaagg atcttcacct agatcctttt aaattaaaaa tgaagtttta
     2461 aatcaatcta aagtatatat gagtaaactt ggtctgacag ttaccaatgc ttaatcagtg
     2521 aggcacctat ctcagcgatc tgtctatttc gttcatccat agttgcctga ctccccgtcg
     2581 tgtagataac tacgatacgg gagggcttac catctggccc cagtgctgca atgataccgc
     2641 gagacccacg ctcaccggct ccagatttat cagcaataaa ccagccagcc ggaagggccg
     2701 agcgcagaag tggtcctgca actttatccg cctccatcca gtctattaat tgttgccggg
     2761 aagctagagt aagtagttcg ccagttaata gtttgcgcaa cgttgttgcc attgctacag
     2821 gcatcgtggt gtcacgctcg tcgtttggta tggcttcatt cagctccggt tcccaacgat
     2881 caaggcgagt tacatgatcc cccatgttgt gcaaaaaagc ggttagctcc ttcggtcctc
     2941 cgatcgttgt cagaagtaag ttggccgcag tgttatcact catggttatg gcagcactgc
     3001 ataattctct tactgtcatg ccatccgtaa gatgcttttc tgtgactggt gagtactcaa
     3061 ccaagtcatt ctgagaatag tgtatgcggc gaccgagttg ctcttgcccg gcgtcaatac
     3121 gggataatac cgcgccacat agcagaactt taaaagtgct catcattgga aaacgttctt
     3181 cggggcgaaa actctcaagg atcttaccgc tgttgagatc cagttcgatg taacccactc
     3241 gtgcacccaa ctgatcttca gcatctttta ctttcaccag cgtttctggg tgagcaaaaa
     3301 caggaaggca aaatgccgca aaaaagggaa taagggcgac acggaaatgt tgaatactca
     3361 tactcttcct ttttcaatca tgattgaagc atttatcagg gttattgtct catgagcgga
     3421 tacatatttg aatgtattta gaaaaataaa caaataggtc atgaccaaaa tcccttaacg
     3481 tgagttttcg ttccactgag cgtcagaccc cgtagaaaag atcaaaggat cttcttgaga
     3541 tccttttttt ctgcgcgtaa tctgctgctt gcaaacaaaa aaaccaccgc taccagcggt
     3601 ggtttgtttg ccggatcaag agctaccaac tctttttccg aaggtaactg gcttcagcag
     3661 agcgcagata ccaaatactg tccttctagt gtagccgtag ttaggccacc acttcaagaa
     3721 ctctgtagca ccgcctacat acctcgctct gctaatcctg ttaccagtgg ctgctgccag
     3781 tggcgataag tcgtgtctta ccgggttgga ctcaagacga tagttaccgg ataaggcgca
     3841 gcggtcgggc tgaacggggg gttcgtgcac acagcccagc ttggagcgaa cgacctacac
     3901 cgaactgaga tacctacagc gtgagctatg agaaagcgcc acgcttcccg aagggagaaa
     3961 ggcggacagg tatccggtaa gcggcagggt cggaacagga gagcgcacga gggagcttcc
     4021 agggggaaac gcctggtatc tttatagtcc tgtcgggttt cgccacctct gacttgagcg
     4081 tcgatttttg tgatgctcgt caggggggcg gagcctatgg aaaaacgcca gcaacgcggc
     4141 ctttttacgg ttcctggcct tttgctggcc ttttgctcac atgttctttc ctgcgttatc
     4201 ccctgattct gtggataacc gtattaccgc ctttgagtga gctgataccg ctcgccgcag
     4261 ccgaacgacc gagcgcagcg agtcagtgag cgaggaagcg gaagagcgcc tgatgcggta
     4321 ttttctcctt acgcatctgt gcggtatttc acaccgcaat ggtgcactct cagtacaatc
     4381 tgctctgatg ccgcatagtt aagccagtat acactccgct atcgctacgt gactgggtca
     4441 tggctgcgcc ccgacacccg ccaacacccg ctgacgcgcc ctgacgggct tgtctgctcc
     4501 cggcatccgc ttacagacaa gctgtgaccg tctccgggag ctgcatgtgt cagaggtttt
     4561 caccgtcatc accgaaacgc gcgaggcagc tgcggtaaag ctcatcagcg tggtcgtgaa
     4621 gcgattcaca gatgtctgcc tgttcatccg cgtccagctc gttgagtttc tccagaagcg
     4681 ttaatgtctg gcttctgata aagcgggcca tgttaagggc ggttttttcc tgtttggtca
     4741 ctgatgcctc cgtgtaaggg ggatttctgt tcatgggggt aatgataccg atgaaacgag
     4801 agaggatgct cacgatacgg gttactgatg atgaacatgc ccggttactg gaacgttgtg
     4861 agggtaaaca actggcggta tggatgcggc gggaccagag aaaaatcact cagggtcaat
     4921 gccagcgctt cgttaataca gatgtaggtg ttccacaggg tagccagcag catcctgcga
     4981 tgcagatccg gaacataatg gtgcagggcg ctgacttccg cgtttccaga ctttacgaaa
     5041 cacggaaacc gaagaccatt catgttgttg ctcaggtcgc agacgttttg cagcagcagt
     5101 cgcttcacgt tcgctcgcgt atcggtgatt cattctgcta accagtaagg caaccccgcc
     5161 agcctagccg ggtcctcaac gacaggagca cgatcatgct agtcatgccc cgcgcccacc
     5221 ggaaggagct gactgggttg aaggctctca agggcatcgg tcgagatccc ggtgcctaat
     5281 gagtgagcta acttacatta attgcgttgc gctcactgcc cgctttccag tcgggaaacc
     5341 tgtcgtgcca gctgcattaa tgaatcggcc aacgcgcggg gagaggcggt ttgcgtattg
     5401 ggcgccaggg tggtttttct tttcaccagt gagacgggca acagctgatt gcccttcacc
     5461 gcctggccct gagagagttg cagcaagcgg tccacgctgg tttgccccag caggcgaaaa
     5521 tcctgtttga tggtggttaa cggcgggata taacatgagc tgtattcggt atcgtcgtat
     5581 cccactaccg agatgtccgc accaacgcgc agcccggact cggtaatggc gcgcattgcg
     5641 cccagcgcca tctgatcgtt ggcaaccagc atcgcagtgg gaacgatgcc ctcattcagc
     5701 atttgcatgg tttgttgaaa accggacatg gcactccagt cgccttcccg ttccgctatc
     5761 ggctgaattt gattgcgagt gagatattta tgccagccag ccagacg
//
